Addgene plasmid #173415: RVD-hT9
Purpose: One-step assembly of custom RVD arrays to construct DdCBE, TALE, etc.
Depositing lab: Bin Shen. Depositing organization: Nanjing Medical University. Publication: Precision modeling of mitochondrial diseases in zebrafish via DdCBE-mediated mtDNA base editing. Guo J, Zhang X, Chen X, Sun H, Dai Y, Wang J, Qian X, Tan L, Lou X, Shen B. Cell Discov. 2021 Sep 3;7(1):78. doi: 10.1038/s41421-021-00307-9. PubMed 34480028.
Backbone
  Vector backbone: TetR T vector
  Vector type: Unspecified
Growth in bacteria
  Bacterial resistance: Tetracycline, 10 μg/mL
  Growth temperature: 37°C
  Growth strain: DH5alpha
  Copy number: High Copy
Gene/Insert
  Gene/Insert name: NG half RVD at Position9
  Species: Synthetic
  Mutation: no
  Cloning method: Restriction Enzyme; 5′ cloning site Unknown (unknown if destroyed)
Terms and licenses: Academic/Nonprofit Terms; Industry Terms: Not Available to Industry
Depositor comments: RVD is inserted into TA site of TetR T vector
How to cite: RVD-hT9 was a gift from Bin Shen (Addgene plasmid # 173415 ; http://n2t.net/addgene:173415 ; RRID:Addgene_173415)
