[The description below was written by a language model from this plasmid's Addgene catalogue record and pLannotate feature annotations shown in this document.]
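Description:
RVD-hT9 is a small (about 2.5 kb) bacterial cloning plasmid that serves as one module in a library for one-step assembly of custom TALE repeat arrays, such as those used to build DdCBE mitochondrial base editors or other TALE-based proteins. It is built on a tetracycline-resistant T vector ("TetR T vector"), with the synthetic insert placed into the TA cloning site. The insert is described as an NG half RVD for position 9. NG is the repeat-variable diresidue that conventionally specifies recognition of thymine, and the half repeat is the truncated final repeat that closes a TALE array, so this module would supply a T-recognising terminal unit at the ninth position. The record does not state the flanking cloning sites or the enzymes used for assembly, and the automated annotation does not mark the RVD insert itself.

The feature table shows a minimal backbone. A high-copy ColE1/pUC-type origin provides replication in E. coli, consistent with the catalogue's high-copy designation. A tetracycline efflux gene (TcR), which spans the sequence numbering origin and is driven by its tet promoter, provides selection. A short T7 promoter is also present. Brief matches to an RSF origin and a kanamycin resistance gene are annotated only as fragments, so they are probably vestigial or incidental and not functional. There are no eukaryotic expression elements, so the plasmid acts purely as a donor of a repeat unit. Tetracycline selection plausibly lets it be distinguished from destination vectors carrying other markers, though the record does not say this. The associated work used such arrays for DdCBE-mediated mtDNA editing to model mitochondrial disease in zebrafish.
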