Features (pLannotate 1.2.2; 6 found; start..end, strand, type, name):
    230..258     -  promoter       tet promoter: E. coli promoter for tetracycline efflux protein gene
    274..313     +  rep_origin     RSF ori (fragment): Plasmids containing the RSF 1030 origin of replication can be propagated in E. coli cells that contain additional plasmids with compatible origins.
    385..973     -  rep_origin     ori: high-copy-number ColE1/pMB1/pBR322/pUC origin of replication
   1267..1285    +  promoter       T7 promoter: promoter for bacteriophage T7 RNA polymerase
   1288..1362    -  CDS            KanR (fragment): aminoglycoside phosphotransferase; aphA-3; confers resistance to kanamycin
   1460..182     -  CDS            TcR (across the origin): tetracycline efflux protein; tet; confers resistance to tetracycline
>Addgene plasmid #173415 | RVD-hT9 | addgene full sequence | sequence record 361118 | Addgene NGS Result
GGTGCGCATAGAAATTGCATCAACGCATATAGCGCTAGCAGCACGCCATAGTGACTGGCGATGCTGTCGG
AATGGACGATATCCCGCAAGAGGCCCGGCAGTACCGGCATAACCAAGCCTATGCCTACAGCATCCAGGGT
GACGGTGCCGAGGATGACGATGAGCGCATTGTTAGATTTCATACACGGTGCCTGACTGCGTTAGCAATTT
AACTGTGATAAACTACCGCATTAAAGCTAATCGATGATAAGCTGTCAAACATGAGAATTAATTCATGTTC
TTTCCTGCGTTATCCCCTGATTCTGTGGATAACGCAGGAAAGAACATGTGAGCAAAAGGCCAGCAAAAGG
CCAGGAACCGTAAAAAGGCCGCGTTGCTGGCGTTTTTCCATAGGCTCCGCCCCCCTGACGAGCATCACAA
AAATCGACGCTCAAGTCAGAGGTGGCGAAACCCGACAGGACTATAAAGATACCAGGCGTTTCCCCCTGGA
AGCTCCCTCGTGCGCTCTCCTGTTCCGACCCTGCCGCTTACCGGATACCTGTCCGCCTTTCTCCCTTCGG
GAAGCGTGGCGCTTTCTCATAGCTCACGCTGTAGGTATCTCAGTTCGGTGTAGGTCGTTCGCTCCAAGCT
GGGCTGTGTGCACGAACCCCCCGTTCAGCCCGACCGCTGCGCCTTATCCGGTAACTATCGTCTTGAGTCC
AACCCGGTAAGACACGACTTATCGCCACTGGCAGCAGCCACTGGTAACAGGATTAGCAGAGCGAGGTATG
TAGGCGGTGCTACAGAGTTCTTGAAGTGGTGGCCTAACTACGGCTACACTAGAAGAACAGTATTTGGTAT
CTGCGCTCTGCTGAAGCCAGTTACCTTCGGAAAAAGAGTTGGTAGCTCTTGATCCGGCAAACAAACCACC
GCTGGTAGCGGTGGTTTTTTTGTTTGCAAGCAGCAGATTACGCGCAGAAAAAAAGGATCTCAAGAAGATC
CTTTGATCTTTTCTACGGGGTCTGACGCTCAGTGGAACGACGCGTAACTCACGTTAAGGGATTTTGGTCA
TGGGTGGCTCGACCAGATATGGTCTCGTTCCAATGGGGGCGGCAGGCCGGCGCTGGAGAGCATTGTTGCC
CAGTTATCTCGCCCTGATCCGGCGTTGGCCGCGTGAGACCAGCTTTGGTCTAGAGGAGGCATGATGATAT
ATTTTTATCTTGTGCAATGTAACATCAGAGATTTTGAGACACGGGCCAGAGCTGCCAGGAAACAGCTATG
ACCATGTAATACGACTCACTATAGGGGATATTTTATTTTCTCCCAATCAGGCTTGATCCCCAGTAAGTCA
AAAAATAGCTCGACATACTGTTCTTCCCCGATCAAGGGTTGGTTTGCGCATTCACAGTTCTCCGCAAGAA
TTGATTGGCTCCAATTCTTGGAGTGGTGAATCCGTTAGCGAGGTGCCGCCGGCTTCCATTCAGGTCGAGG
TGGCCCGGCTCCATGCACCGCGACGCAACGCGGGGAGGCAGACAAGGTATAGGGCGGCGCCTACAATCCA
TGCCAACCCGTTCCATGTGCTCGCCGAGGCGGCATAAATCGCCGTGACGATCAGCGGTCCAATGATCGAA
GTTAGGCTGGTAAGAGCCGCGAGCGATCCTTGAAGCTGTCCCTGATGGTCGTCATCTACCTGCCTGGACA
GCATGGCCTGCAACGCGGGCATCCCGATGCCGCCGGAAGCGAGAAGAATCATAATGGGGAAGGCCATCCA
GCCTCGCGTCGCGAACGCCAGCAAGACGTAGCCCAGCGCGTCGGCCGCCATGCCGGCGATAATGGCCTGC
TTCTCGCCGAAACGTTTGGTGGCGGGACCAGTGACGAAGGCTTGAGCGAGGGCGTGCAAGATTCCGAATA
CCGCAAGCGACAGGCCGATCATCGTCGCGCTCCAGCGAAAGCGGTCCTCGCCGAAAATGACCCAGAGCGC
TGCCGGCACCTGTCCTACGAGTTGCATGATAAAGAAGACAGTCATAAGTGCGGCGACGATAGTCATGCCC
CGCGCCCACCGGAAGGAGCTGACTGGGTTGAAGGCTCTCAAGGGCATGGGTCGGCGCTCTCCCTTATGCG
ACTCCTGCATTAGGAAGCAGCCCAGTAGTAGGTTGAGGCCGTTGAGCACCGCCGCCGCAAGGAATGGTGC
ATGTAAGGAGATGGCGCCCAACAGTCCCCCGGCCACGGGGCCTGCCACCATACCCACGCCGAAACAAGCG
CTCATGAGCCCGAAGTGGCGAGCCCGATCTTCCCCATCGGTGATGTCGGCGATATAGGCGCCAGCAACCG
CACCTGTGGCGCCGGTGATGCCGGCCACGATGCGTCCGGCGTAGAGAATCCACAGGACGGGTGTGGTCGC
CATGATCGCGTAGTCGATAGTGGCTCCAAGTAGCGAAGCGAGCAGGACTGGGCGGCGGCCAAAGCGGTCG
GACAGTGCTCCGAGAACG
