>Addgene plasmid #173415 | RVD-hT9 | depositor partial sequence | sequence record 336370 | RVD flanked by two Bsa I sites
GGTCTCGTTCCAATGGGGGCGGCAGGCCGGCGCTGGAGAGCATTGTTGCCCAGTTATCTCGCCCTGATCC
GGCGTTGGCCGCGTGAGACC
